>Addgene plasmid #18350 | T4 Lysozyme N53A WT* | addgene partial sequence | sequence record 24137 | 3primeUP
CTANGAAAAGCCCGCTCATTAGGCGGGCTCAGATCTGCTCATGTTTGACAGCTTATCATCGATAAGCTTC
GGCAATAAATTCTTGATATGTTTTCATATGTTTCCTTTAAATATTTTAATTAGTAATTGTCTATTCAAGT
AATTGTGAATATACTATCACAATTCCAAGAGAAAGTAAACAGCTTTATAGATTTTTATACGCGTCCCAAG
TGCCAGTTCTAAACGTTGTAATGACTCGTTTTGCGCGATTAGGTGTTTGATTATACCATCTACTTTTAGC
TAAGTTAACTGCTGCTTCATCCCAGCGTTTTTGTTGAAGCATACGTAAAGAGTTAGTAAATCCTGCCACA
CCGGTTTCTCCCATTTGGAAAACCATATTAATCAATGCAGCGCGACGAACCGCATCAAGAGAATCATAAA
CCGGTTTTAATTTAGCATTTCTCAGAATTCCGCGAACAGCAGCATCAACATCCTGATTAAAGAGTTTTTC
AGCCTCATCTTTTGTAATTACACCATTAGTAGCACGCCCAATAGCTTTATCTAATTCAGATTTAGCAGCA
TTAAGTGATGGACTTTTTGTAAGCAAATGACCGATGCCAATAGTGTAATAGCCTTCTGTGTCTTTATAGA
TTTTAAGTCTAAGACCTTCATCTATACGTAACATTTCAAATATATTCATAATACCTCCTAAGCATCGATG
GATCCTGTTTCCTGTGTGAAATTGTTATCCGCTCACAATTCCACACATTATACGAGCCGATGATTAATTG
TCAACAGGGGGATGGGGAGTAAGCTGATCCTGTTTCCTGTGTGAAATTGTTATCCGCTCACAATTCCACA
CATTATACGAGCCGATGATTAATTGTCAACAGGGGGATGGGGAGTAAGCTCATCGATGGATCGATCCGGG
TTNCCGGNGGGAAANTGGTATCCGCTCNCAATTCCCCNCATTAAACGAGCCNGGAAGCNTAAAGNGNAAA
GCCCGGGGGGNCCNAAGGAGGGAGCNANCTTANNTTAATGGCGTTGNNGCTCNCNGCCCGCTTTCCAGNC
NGGGAAACCNGGNCGGGCCAGGNNNCCNNCNNAAGGGGNNAAACCNTTNCNGGNAGGNNNGNAAN
