[The description below was written by a language model from this plasmid's Addgene catalogue record.]
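Description:
T4 Lysozyme N53A WT* is a bacterial expression plasmid built on the pHS1403 backbone (about 5 kb without insert) that carries the bacteriophage T4 lysozyme gene (gene e). It is a high-copy plasmid propagated in E. coli under ampicillin selection. The record does not name the origin of replication, and it does not state which promoter drives expression of the insert. No feature table is available to fill in these details.

The insert is roughly 600 bp and was cloned as a BamHI–HindIII fragment, with both sites preserved. According to the depositor's notes, the BamHI site lies 27 bp from the start codon and the HindIII site 115 bp from the stop codon, so the fragment includes short flanking regions on either side of the coding sequence. The encoded enzyme carries the substitution N53A, replacing asparagine 53 with alanine. The "WT*" designation indicates the background in which the mutation was made. In the T4 lysozyme literature this term conventionally refers to the cysteine-free pseudo-wild-type protein, although the record itself does not define it. No affinity tags or fusion partners are listed.

T4 lysozyme is a classic model system for studying protein folding, stability and structure. A single alanine substitution of this kind is typically used to produce mutant protein in bacteria for thermodynamic and crystallographic comparison with the parent enzyme, though the record does not state a specific purpose for this variant.
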