Addgene plasmid #18350: T4 Lysozyme N53A WT*
Depositing lab: Brian Matthews. Depositing organization: University of Oregon.
Backbone
  Vector backbone: pHS1403
  Backbone size w/o insert (bp): 5000
  Vector type: Bacterial Expression
Growth in bacteria
  Bacterial resistance: Ampicillin, 100 μg/mL
  Growth temperature: 37°C
  Growth strain: DH5alpha
  Copy number: High Copy
Gene/Insert
  Gene/Insert name: T4 Lysozyme
  Species: Bacteriophage T4
  Insert size (bp): 600
  Mutation: N53A WT*
  GenBank ID: NP_049736
  Entrez Gene: e (a.k.a. T4p123)
  Cloning method: Restriction Enzyme; 5′ cloning site BamHI (not destroyed); 3′ cloning site HindIII (not destroyed)
  Sequencing primers: 5′ na; 3′ GGCGTATCACGAGGCCC
Terms and licenses: Academic/Nonprofit Terms; Industry Terms: Not Available to Industry
Depositor comments: The BamHI site is 27 bp from the ATG and the HindIII site is 115 bp from the stop.
How to cite: T4 Lysozyme N53A WT* was a gift from Brian Matthews (Addgene plasmid # 18350 ; http://n2t.net/addgene:18350 ; RRID:Addgene_18350)
